>Addgene plasmid #106306 | pSECB sgMTHFD2L_1 | addgene full sequence | sequence record 209253 | Addgene NGS Result
TCGACGGATCGGGAGATCTCCCGATCCCCTATGGTGCACTCTCAGTACAATCTGCTCTGATGCCGCATAG
TTAAGCCAGTATCTGCTCCCTGCTTGTGTGTTGGAGGTCGCTGAGTAGTGCGCGAGCAAAATTTAAGCTA
CAACAAGGCAAGGCTTGACCGACAATTGCATGAAGAATCTGCTTAGGGTTAGGCGTTTTGCGCTGCTTCG
CGATGTACGGGCCAGATATACGCGTTGACATTGATTATTGACTAGTTATTAATAGTAATCAATTACGGGG
TCATTAGTTCATAGCCCATATATGGAGTTCCGCGTTACATAACTTACGGTAAATGGCCCGCCTGGCTGAC
CGCCCAACGACCCCCGCCCATTGACGTCAATAATGACGTATGTTCCCATAGTAACGCCAATAGGGACTTT
CCATTGACGTCAATGGGTGGAGTATTTACGGTAAACTGCCCACTTGGCAGTACATCAAGTGTATCATATG
CCAAGTACGCCCCCTATTGACGTCAATGACGGTAAATGGCCCGCCTGGCATTATGCCCAGTACATGACCT
TATGGGACTTTCCTACTTGGCAGTACATCTACGTATTAGTCATCGCTATTACCATGGTGATGCGGTTTTG
GCAGTACATCAATGGGCGTGGATAGCGGTTTGACTCACGGGGATTTCCAAGTCTCCACCCCATTGACGTC
AATGGGAGTTTGTTTTGGCACCAAAATCAACGGGACTTTCCAAAATGTCGTAACAACTCCGCCCCATTGA
CGCAAATGGGCGGTAGGCGTGTACGGTGGGAGGTCTATATAAGCAGCGCGTTTTGCCTGTACTGGGTCTC
TCTGGTTAGACCAGATCTGAGCCTGGGAGCTCTCTGGCTAACTAGGGAACCCACTGCTTAAGCCTCAATA
AAGCTTGCCTTGAGTGCTTCAAGTAGTGTGTGCCCGTCTGTTGTGTGACTCTGGTAACTAGAGATCCCTC
AGACCCTTTTAGTCAGTGTGGAAAATCTCTAGCAGTGGCGCCCGAACAGGGACTTGAAAGCGAAAGGGAA
ACCAGAGGAGCTCTCTCGACGCAGGACTCGGCTTGCTGAAGCGCGCACGGCAAGAGGCGAGGGGCGGCGA
CTGGTGAGTACGCCAAAAATTTTGACTAGCGGAGGCTAGAAGGAGAGAGATGGGTGCGAGAGCGTCAGTA
TTAAGCGGGGGAGAATTAGATCGCGATGGGAAAAAATTCGGTTAAGGCCAGGGGGAAAGAAAAAATATAA
ATTAAAACATATAGTATGGGCAAGCAGGGAGCTAGAACGATTCGCAGTTAATCCTGGCCTGTTAGAAACA
TCAGAAGGCTGTAGACAAATACTGGGACAGCTACAACCATCCCTTCAGACAGGATCAGAAGAACTTAGAT
CATTATATAATACAGTAGCAACCCTCTATTGTGTGCATCAAAGGATAGAGATAAAAGACACCAAGGAAGC
TTTAGACAAGATAGAGGAAGAGCAAAACAAAAGTAAGACCACCGCACAGCAAGCGGCCGGCCGCTGATCT
TCAGACCTGGAGGAGGAGATATGAGGGACAATTGGAGAAGTGAATTATATAAATATAAAGTAGTAAAAAT
TGAACCATTAGGAGTAGCACCCACCAAGGCAAAGAGAAGAGTGGTGCAGAGAGAAAAAAGAGCAGTGGGA
ATAGGAGCTTTGTTCCTTGGGTTCTTGGGAGCAGCAGGAAGCACTATGGGCGCAGCGTCAATGACGCTGA
CGGTACAGGCCAGACAATTATTGTCTGGTATAGTGCAGCAGCAGAACAATTTGCTGAGGGCTATTGAGGC
GCAACAGCATCTGTTGCAACTCACAGTCTGGGGCATCAAGCAGCTCCAGGCAAGAATCCTGGCTGTGGAA
AGATACCTAAAGGATCAACAGCTCCTGGGGATTTGGGGTTGCTCTGGAAAACTCATTTGCACCACTGCTG
TGCCTTGGAATGCTAGTTGGAGTAATAAATCTCTGGAACAGATTTGGAATCACACGACCTGGATGGAGTG
GGACAGAGAAATTAACAATTACACAAGCTTAATACACTCCTTAATTGAAGAATCGCAAAACCAGCAAGAA
AAGAATGAACAAGAATTATTGGAATTAGATAAATGGGCAAGTTTGTGGAATTGGTTTAACATAACAAATT
GGCTGTGGTATATAAAATTATTCATAATGATAGTAGGAGGCTTGGTAGGTTTAAGAATAGTTTTTGCTGT
ACTTTCTATAGTGAATAGAGTTAGGCAGGGATATTCACCATTATCGTTTCAGACCCACCTCCCAACCCCG
AGGGGACCCGACAGGCCCGAAGGAATAGAAGAAGAAGGTGGAGAGAGAGACAGAGACAGATCCATTCGAT
TAGTGAACGGATCGGCACTGCGTGCGCCAATTCTGCAGACAAATGGCAGTATTCATCCACAATTTTAAAA
GAAAAGGGGGGATTGGGGGGTACAGTGCAGGGGAAAGAATAGTAGACATAATAGCAACAGACATACAAAC
TAAAGAATTACAAAAACAAATTACAAAAATTCAAAATTTTCGGGTTTATTACAGGGACAGCAGAGATCCA
GTTTGGTTAGTACCGGGCCCGGGTCGACTAGTGATCAGTGTGAGGGAGTGTAAAGCTGGGTTTCCCAGAG
AGGGCCTATTTCCCATGATTCCTTCATATTTGCATATACGATACAAGGCTGTTAGAGAGATAATTAGAAT
TAATTTGACTGTAAACACAAAGATATTAGTACAAAATACGTGACGTAGAAAGTAATAATTTCTTGGGTAG
TTTGCAGTTTTAAAATTATGTTTTAAAATGGACTATCATATGCTTACCGTAACTTGAAAGTATTTCGATT
TCTTGGCTTTATATATCTTGTGGAAAGGACGAAACACCGGGAGAGCATGAACGGCCAGGGTTTTAGAGCT
AGAAATAGCAAGTTAAAATAAGGCTAGTCCGTTATCAACTTGAAAAAGTGGCACCGAGTCGGTGCTTTTT
TGAATTCTAGATCTTGAGACAAATGGCAGTATTCATCCACAATTTTAAAAGAAAAGGGGGGATTGGGGGG
TACAGTGCAGGGGAAAGAATAGTAGACATAATAGCAACAGACATACAAACTAAAGAATTACAAAAACAAA
TTACAAAAATTCAAAATTTTCGGGTTTATTACAGGGACAGCAGAGATCCACTTTGGCGCCGGCAAACCGC
TGTTCCTAGGAATCCCGAGGCCTTCGAGTGGCTCCGGTGCCCGTCAGTGGGCAGAGCGCACATCGCCCAC
AGTCCCCGAGAAGTTGGGGGGAGGGGTCGGCAATTGAACCGGTGCCTAGAGAAGGTGGCGCGGGGTAAAC
TGGGAAAGTGATGTCGTGTACTGGCTCCGCCTTTTTCCCGAGGGTGGGGGAGAACCGTATATAAGTGCAG
TAGTCGCCGTGAACGTTCTTTTTCGCAACGGGTTTGCCGCCAGAACACAGGTGTCGTGACGCGGGACCCG
ACATTAGCGCTACAGCTTAAGCGGGCCACCATGGACAAGAAGTACAGCATCGGCCTGGACATCGGCACCA
ACTCTGTGGGCTGGGCCGTGATCACCGACGAGTACAAGGTGCCCAGCAAGAAATTCAAGGTGCTGGGCAA
CACCGACCGGCACAGCATCAAGAAGAACCTGATCGGAGCCCTGCTGTTCGACAGCGGCGAAACAGCCGAG
GCCACCCGGCTGAAGAGAACCGCCAGAAGAAGATACACCAGACGGAAGAACCGGATCTGCTATCTGCAAG
AGATCTTCAGCAACGAGATGGCCAAGGTGGACGACAGCTTCTTCCACAGACTGGAAGAGTCCTTCCTGGT
GGAAGAGGATAAGAAGCACGAGCGGCACCCCATCTTCGGCAACATCGTGGACGAGGTGGCCTACCACGAG
AAGTACCCCACCATCTACCACCTGAGAAAGAAACTGGTGGACAGCACCGACAAGGCCGACCTGCGGCTGA
TCTATCTGGCCCTGGCCCACATGATCAAGTTCCGGGGCCACTTCCTGATCGAGGGCGACCTGAACCCCGA
CAACAGCGACGTGGACAAGCTGTTCATCCAGCTGGTGCAGACCTACAACCAGCTGTTCGAGGAAAACCCC
ATCAACGCCAGCGGCGTGGACGCCAAGGCCATCCTGTCTGCCAGACTGAGCAAGAGCAGACGGCTGGAAA
ATCTGATCGCCCAGCTGCCCGGCGAGAAGAAGAATGGCCTGTTCGGAAACCTGATTGCCCTGAGCCTGGG
CCTGACCCCCAACTTCAAGAGCAACTTCGACCTGGCCGAGGATGCCAAACTGCAGCTGAGCAAGGACACC
TACGACGACGACCTGGACAACCTGCTGGCCCAGATCGGCGACCAGTACGCCGACCTGTTTCTGGCCGCCA
AGAACCTGTCCGACGCCATCCTGCTGAGCGACATCCTGAGAGTGAACACCGAGATCACCAAGGCCCCCCT
GAGCGCCTCTATGATCAAGAGATACGACGAGCACCACCAGGACCTGACCCTGCTGAAAGCTCTCGTGCGG
CAGCAGCTGCCTGAGAAGTACAAAGAGATTTTCTTCGACCAGAGCAAGAACGGCTACGCCGGCTACATTG
ACGGCGGAGCCAGCCAGGAAGAGTTCTACAAGTTCATCAAGCCCATCCTGGAAAAGATGGACGGCACCGA
GGAACTGCTCGTGAAGCTGAACAGAGAGGACCTGCTGCGGAAGCAGCGGACCTTCGACAACGGCAGCATC
CCCCACCAGATCCACCTGGGAGAGCTGCACGCCATTCTGCGGCGGCAGGAAGATTTTTACCCATTCCTGA
AGGACAACCGGGAAAAGATCGAGAAGATCCTGACCTTCCGCATCCCCTACTACGTGGGCCCTCTGGCCAG
GGGAAACAGCAGATTCGCCTGGATGACCAGAAAGAGCGAGGAAACCATCACCCCCTGGAACTTCGAGGAA
GTGGTGGACAAGGGCGCTTCCGCCCAGAGCTTCATCGAGCGGATGACCAACTTCGATAAGAACCTGCCCA
ACGAGAAGGTGCTGCCCAAGCACAGCCTGCTGTACGAGTACTTCACCGTGTATAACGAGCTGACCAAAGT
GAAATACGTGACCGAGGGAATGAGAAAGCCCGCCTTCCTGAGCGGCGAGCAGAAAAAGGCCATCGTGGAC
CTGCTGTTCAAGACCAACCGGAAAGTGACCGTGAAGCAGCTGAAAGAGGACTACTTCAAGAAAATCGAGT
GCTTCGACTCCGTGGAAATCTCCGGCGTGGAAGATCGGTTCAACGCCTCCCTGGGCACATACCACGATCT
GCTGAAAATTATCAAGGACAAGGACTTCCTGGACAATGAGGAAAACGAGGACATTCTGGAAGATATCGTG
CTGACCCTGACACTGTTTGAGGACAGAGAGATGATCGAGGAACGGCTGAAAACCTATGCCCACCTGTTCG
ACGACAAAGTGATGAAGCAGCTGAAGCGGCGGAGATACACCGGCTGGGGCAGGCTGAGCCGGAAGCTGAT
CAACGGCATCCGGGACAAGCAGTCCGGCAAGACAATCCTGGATTTCCTGAAGTCCGACGGCTTCGCCAAC
AGAAACTTCATGCAGCTGATCCACGACGACAGCCTGACCTTTAAAGAGGACATCCAGAAAGCCCAGGTGT
CCGGCCAGGGCGATAGCCTGCACGAGCACATTGCCAATCTGGCCGGCAGCCCCGCCATTAAGAAGGGCAT
CCTGCAGACAGTGAAGGTGGTGGACGAGCTCGTGAAAGTGATGGGCCGGCACAAGCCCGAGAACATCGTG
ATCGAAATGGCCAGAGAGAACCAGACCACCCAGAAGGGACAGAAGAACAGCCGCGAGAGAATGAAGCGGA
TCGAAGAGGGCATCAAAGAGCTGGGCAGCCAGATCCTGAAAGAACACCCCGTGGAAAACACCCAGCTGCA
GAACGAGAAGCTGTACCTGTACTACCTGCAGAATGGGCGGGATATGTACGTGGACCAGGAACTGGACATC
AACCGGCTGTCCGACTACGATGTGGACCATATCGTGCCTCAGAGCTTTCTGAAGGACGACTCCATCGACA
ACAAGGTGCTGACCAGAAGCGACAAGAACCGGGGCAAGAGCGACAACGTGCCCTCCGAAGAGGTCGTGAA
GAAGATGAAGAACTACTGGCGGCAGCTGCTGAACGCCAAGCTGATTACCCAGAGAAAGTTCGACAATCTG
ACCAAGGCCGAGAGAGGCGGCCTGAGCGAACTGGATAAGGCCGGCTTCATCAAGAGACAGCTGGTGGAAA
CCCGGCAGATCACAAAGCACGTGGCACAGATCCTGGACTCCCGGATGAACACTAAGTACGACGAGAATGA
CAAGCTGATCCGGGAAGTGAAAGTGATCACCCTGAAGTCCAAGCTGGTGTCCGATTTCCGGAAGGATTTC
CAGTTTTACAAAGTGCGCGAGATCAACAACTACCACCACGCCCACGACGCCTACCTGAACGCCGTCGTGG
GAACCGCCCTGATCAAAAAGTACCCTAAGCTGGAAAGCGAGTTCGTGTACGGCGACTACAAGGTGTACGA
CGTGCGGAAGATGATCGCCAAGAGCGAGCAGGAAATCGGCAAGGCTACCGCCAAGTACTTCTTCTACAGC
AACATCATGAACTTTTTCAAGACCGAGATTACCCTGGCCAACGGCGAGATCCGGAAGCGGCCTCTGATCG
AGACAAACGGCGAAACCGGGGAGATCGTGTGGGATAAGGGCCGGGATTTTGCCACCGTGCGGAAAGTGCT
GAGCATGCCCCAAGTGAATATCGTGAAAAAGACCGAGGTGCAGACAGGCGGCTTCAGCAAAGAGTCTATC
CTGCCCAAGAGGAACAGCGATAAGCTGATCGCCAGAAAGAAGGACTGGGACCCTAAGAAGTACGGCGGCT
TCGACAGCCCCACCGTGGCCTATTCTGTGCTGGTGGTGGCCAAAGTGGAAAAGGGCAAGTCCAAGAAACT
GAAGAGTGTGAAAGAGCTACTGGGGATCACCATCATGGAAAGAAGCAGCTTCGAGAAGAATCCCATCGAC
TTTCTGGAAGCCAAGGGCTACAAAGAAGTGAAAAAGGACCTGATCATCAAGCTGCCTAAGTACTCCCTGT
TCGAGCTGGAAAACGGCCGGAAGAGAATGCTGGCCTCTGCCGGCGAACTGCAGAAGGGAAACGAACTGGC
CCTGCCCTCCAAATATGTGAACTTCCTGTACCTGGCCAGCCACTATGAGAAGCTGAAGGGCTCCCCCGAG
GATAATGAGCAGAAACAGCTGTTTGTGGAACAGCACAAGCACTACCTGGACGAGATCATCGAGCAGATCA
GCGAGTTCTCCAAGAGAGTGATCCTGGCCGACGCTAATCTGGACAAAGTGCTGTCCGCCTACAACAAGCA
CCGGGATAAGCCCATCAGAGAGCAGGCCGAGAATATCATCCACCTGTTTACCCTGACCAATCTGGGAGCC
CCTGCCGCCTTCAAGTACTTTGACACCACCATCGACCGGAAGAGGTACACCAGCACCAAAGAGGTGCTGG
ACGCCACCCTGATCCACCAGAGCATCACCGGCCTGTACGAGACACGGATCGACCTGTCTCAGCTGGGAGG
CGACAAGCGACCTGCCGCCACAAAGAAGGCTGGACAGGCTAAGAAGAAGAAAGATTACAAAGACGATGAC
GATAAGGGATCCGGCGCAACAAACTTCTCTCTGCTGAAACAAGCCGGAGATGTCGAAGAGAATCCTGGAC
CGATGGCCAAGCCTTTGTCTCAAGAAGAATCCACCCTCATTGAAAGAGCAACGGCTACAATCAACAGCAT
CCCCATCTCTGAAGACTACAGCGTCGCCAGCGCAGCTCTCTCTAGCGACGGCCGCATCTTCACTGGTGTC
AATGTATATCATTTTACTGGGGGACCTTGTGCAGAACTCGTGGTGCTGGGCACTGCTGCTGCTGCGGCAG
CTGGCAACCTGACTTGTATCGTCGCGATCGGAAATGAGAACAGGGGCATCTTGAGCCCCTGCGGACGGTG
CCGACAGGTGCTTCTCGATCTGCATCCTGGGATCAAAGCCATAGTGAAGGACAGTGATGGACAGCCGACG
GCAGTTGGGATTCGTGAATTGCTGCCCTCTGGTTATGTGTGGGAGGGCTAAAAACGTTGTTGTTTGGGGT
TGAATTACTCTTCTAGACCGCGGCGCGCCCGATAATCAACCTCTGGATTACAAAATTTGTGAAAGATTGA
CTGGTATTCTTAACTATGTTGCTCCTTTTACGCTATGTGGATACGCTGCTTTAATGCCTTTGTATCATGC
TATTGCTTCCCGTATGGCTTTCATTTTCTCCTCCTTGTATAAATCCTGGTTGCTGTCTCTTTATGAGGAG
TTGTGGCCCGTTGTCAGGCAACGTGGCGTGGTGTGCACTGTGTTTGCTGACGCAACCCCCACTGGTTGGG
GCATTGCCACCACCTGTCAGCTCCTTTCCGGGACTTTCGCTTTCCCCCTCCCTATTGCCACGGCGGAACT
CATCGCCGCCTGCCTTGCCCGCTGCTGGACAGGGGCTCGGCTGTTGGGCACTGACAATTCCGTGGTGTTG
TCGGGGAAATCATCGTCCTTTCCTTGGCTGCTCGCCTGTGTTGCCACCTGGATTCTGCGCGGGACGTCCT
TCTGCTACGTCCCTTCGGCCCTCAATCCAGCGGACCTTCCTTCCCGCGGCCTGCTGCCGGCTCTGCGGCC
TCTTCCGCGTCTTCGCCTTCGCCCTCAGACGAGTCGGATCTCCCTTTGGGCCGCCTCCCCGCATCGATAC
CGTCGACCTCGATCGAGACCTAGAAAAACATGGAGCAATCACAAGTAGCAATACAGCAGCTACCAATGCT
GATTGTGCCTGGCTAGAAGCACAAGAGGAGGAGGAGGTGGGTTTTCCAGTCACACCTCAGGTACCTTTAA
GACCAATGACTTACAAGGCAGCTGTAGATCTTAGCCACTTTTTAAAAGAAAAGGGGGGACTGGAAGGGCT
AATTCACTCCCAACGAAGACAAGATATCCTTGATCTGTGGATCTACCACACACAAGGCTACTTCCCTGAT
TGGCAGAACTACACACCAGGGCCAGGGATCAGATATCCACTGACCTTTGGATGGTGCTACAAGCTAGTAC
CAGTTGAGCAAGAGAAGGTAGAAGAAGCCAATGAAGGAGAGAACACCCGCTTGTTACACCCTGTGAGCCT
GCATGGGATGGATGACCCGGAGAGAGAAGTATTAGAGTGGAGGTTTGACAGCCGCCTAGCATTTCATCAC
ATGGCCCGAGAGCTGCATCCGGACTGTACTGGGTCTCTCTGGTTAGACCAGATCTGAGCCTGGGAGCTCT
CTGGCTAACTAGGGAACCCACTGCTTAAGCCTCAATAAAGCTTGCCTTGAGTGCTTCAAGTAGTGTGTGC
CCGTCTGTTGTGTGACTCTGGTAACTAGAGATCCCTCAGACCCTTTTAGTCAGTGTGGAAAATCTCTAGC
AGCATGTGAGCAAAAGGCCAGCAAAAGGCCAGGAACCGTAAAAAGGCCGCGTTGCTGGCGTTTTTCCATA
GGCTCCGCCCCCCTGACGAGCATCACAAAAATCGACGCTCAAGTCAGAGGTGGCGAAACCCGACAGGACT
ATAAAGATACCAGGCGTTTCCCCCTGGAAGCTCCCTCGTGCGCTCTCCTGTTCCGACCCTGCCGCTTACC
GGATACCTGTCCGCCTTTCTCCCTTCGGGAAGCGTGGCGCTTTCTCATAGCTCACGCTGTAGGTATCTCA
GTTCGGTGTAGGTCGTTCGCTCCAAGCTGGGCTGTGTGCACGAACCCCCCGTTCAGCCCGACCGCTGCGC
CTTATCCGGTAACTATCGTCTTGAGTCCAACCCGGTAAGACACGACTTATCGCCACTGGCAGCAGCCACT
GGTAACAGGATTAGCAGAGCGAGGTATGTAGGCGGTGCTACAGAGTTCTTGAAGTGGTGGCCTAACTACG
GCTACACTAGAAGAACAGTATTTGGTATCTGCGCTCTGCTGAAGCCAGTTACCTTCGGAAAAAGAGTTGG
TAGCTCTTGATCCGGCAAACAAACCACCGCTGGTAGCGGTGGTTTTTTTGTTTGCAAGCAGCAGATTACG
CGCAGAAAAAAAGGATCTCAAGAAGATCCTTTGATCTTTTCTACGGGGTCTGACGCTCAGTGGAACGAAA
ACTCACGTTAAGGGATTTTGGTCATGAGATTATCAAAAAGGATCTTCACCTAGATCCTTTTAAATTAAAA
ATGAAGTTTTAAATCAATCTAAAGTATATATGAGTAAACTTGGTCTGACAGTTACCAATGCTTAATCAGT
GAGGCACCTATCTCAGCGATCTGTCTATTTCGTTCATCCATAGTTGCCTGACTCCCCGTCGTGTAGATAA
CTACGATACGGGAGGGCTTACCATCTGGCCCCAGTGCTGCAATGATACCGCGAGACCCACGCTCACCGGC
TCCAGATTTATCAGCAATAAACCAGCCAGCCGGAAGGGCCGAGCGCAGAAGTGGTCCTGCAACTTTATCC
GCCTCCATCCAGTCTATTAATTGTTGCCGGGAAGCTAGAGTAAGTAGTTCGCCAGTTAATAGTTTGCGCA
ACGTTGTTGCCATTGCTACAGGCATCGTGGTGTCACGCTCGTCGTTTGGTATGGCTTCATTCAGCTCCGG
TTCCCAACGATCAAGGCGAGTTACATGATCCCCCATGTTGTGCAAAAAAGCGGTTAGCTCCTTCGGTCCT
CCGATCGTTGTCAGAAGTAAGTTGGCCGCAGTGTTATCACTCATGGTTATGGCAGCACTGCATAATTCTC
TTACTGTCATGCCATCCGTAAGATGCTTTTCTGTGACTGGTGAGTACTCAACCAAGTCATTCTGAGAATA
GTGTATGCGGCGACCGAGTTGCTCTTGCCCGGCGTCAATACGGGATAATACCGCGCCACATAGCAGAACT
TTAAAAGTGCTCATCATTGGAAAACGTTCTTCGGGGCGAAAACTCTCAAGGATCTTACCGCTGTTGAGAT
CCAGTTCGATGTAACCCACTCGTGCACCCAACTGATCTTCAGCATCTTTTACTTTCACCAGCGTTTCTGG
GTGAGCAAAAACAGGAAGGCAAAATGCCGCAAAAAAGGGAATAAGGGCGACACGGAAATGTTGAATACTC
ATACTCTTCCTTTTTCAATATTATTGAAGCATTTATCAGGGTTATTGTCTCATGAGCGGATACATATTTG
AATGTATTTAGAAAAATAAACAAATAGGGGTTCCGCGCACATTTCCCCGAAAAGTGCCACCTGACG
Features (pLannotate 1.2.2; 23 found; start..end, strand, type, name):
     30..82      -  misc_feature   bom (fragment): basis of mobility region from pBR322
    237..616     +  enhancer       CMV enhancer: human cytomegalovirus immediate early enhancer
    617..816     +  promoter       CMV promoter: human cytomegalovirus (CMV) immediate early promoter
    834..1014    +  LTR            5' LTR (truncated): truncated 5' long terminal repeat (LTR) from HIV-1
   1061..1186    +  misc_feature   HIV-1 Ψ: packaging signal of human immunodeficiency virus type 1
   1170..1508    +  CDS            HIV-1 gag (fragment): gag protein from human immunodeficiency virus 1; gag
   1683..1916    +  misc_feature   RRE: The Rev response element (RRE) of HIV-1 allows for Rev-dependent mRNA export from the nucleus to the cytoplasm.
   2293..2393    +  CDS            Rev (fragment): human immunodeficiency virus 1 (HIV-1) Rev protein; rev; enhances nuclear export of unspliced and incompletely spliced viral mRNAs
   2443..2560    +  misc_feature   cPPT/CTS: central polypurine tract and central termination sequence of HIV-1
   2660..2900    +  promoter       U6 promoter: RNA polymerase III promoter for human U6 snRNA
   2930..3005    +  misc_RNA       gRNA scaffold: guide RNA scaffold for the Streptococcus pyogenes CRISPR/Cas9 system
   3053..3170    +  misc_feature   cPPT/CTS: central polypurine tract and central termination sequence of HIV-1
   3269..3480    +  promoter       EF-1α core promoter: core promoter for human elongation factor EF-1α
   3531..5249    +  CDS            Cas9(N): N-terminal portion of Streptococcus pyogenes Cas9 (Zetsche et al., 2015)
   5136..7634    +  CDS            Cas9(C): C-terminal portion of Streptococcus pyogenes Cas9 (Zetsche et al., 2015)
   7773..8171    +  CDS            BSD: blasticidin S deaminase; Aspergillus terreus BSD; confers resistance to blasticidin
   8224..8812    +  misc_feature   WPRE: woodchuck hepatitis virus posttranscriptional regulatory element
   8813..8832    +  misc_feature   MCS (fragment): pBluescript multiple cloning site
   8834..9334    +  CDS            nef (fragment): NEF_HV1LA - Experimental evidence at protein level: Swiss-Prot protein existence level 1. Extracellular Nef protein targets CD4(+) T-lymphocytes for apoptosis by interacting with CXCR4 surface receptors. From Human immunodeficiency virus type 1 group M subtype B (isolate Lai) (HIV-1).
   9341..9521    +  LTR            5' LTR (truncated): truncated 5' long terminal repeat (LTR) from HIV-1
   9583..10171   -  rep_origin     ori: high-copy-number ColE1/pMB1/pBR322/pUC origin of replication
  10342..11202   -  CDS            AmpR: β-lactamase; bla; confers resistance to ampicillin, carbenicillin, and related antibiotics
  11203..11307   -  promoter       AmpR promoter: bla
