[The description below was written by a language model from this plasmid's Addgene catalogue record and pLannotate feature annotations shown in this document.]
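Description:
pSECB sgMTHFD2L_1 is an all-in-one lentiviral CRISPR plasmid built on the pSECB backbone and designed to express Streptococcus pyogenes Cas9 together with a single guide RNA against human MTHFD2L. In bacteria it is maintained through a high-copy ColE1/pUC-type origin and selected with ampicillin via the β-lactamase gene and its native promoter. The viral portion has a third-generation-style layout. A CMV enhancer/promoter is fused to a truncated HIV-1 5' LTR to drive genomic RNA production in packaging cells. This is followed by the Ψ packaging signal with a gag fragment, the Rev response element for Rev-dependent nuclear export, and cPPT/CTS elements (annotated twice, flanking the guide cassette). A second truncated LTR lies downstream, preceded by a nef fragment.

Between the LTRs there are two expression units. A human U6 RNA polymerase III promoter drives the MTHFD2L-targeting spacer joined to the SpCas9 gRNA scaffold. An EF-1α core promoter drives Cas9, which the annotation tool reports as overlapping N- and C-terminal portions that together appear to represent one continuous coding sequence. The blasticidin S deaminase gene follows shortly downstream. No separate promoter is annotated for it, so it is probably co-expressed with Cas9, although the linking element is not identified in the record. A WPRE after the cassette enhances transcript expression. Transduced mammalian cells are selected with blasticidin, and the stated use is Cas9-mediated targeting of MTHFD2L. The sequenced record is 11,336 nt, shorter than the catalogued backbone size of 13,190 bp. The record does not explain this difference, though replacement of a stuffer fragment during guide cloning is one possible cause.
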