Addgene plasmid #106306: pSECB sgMTHFD2L_1
Purpose: Express Cas9 and sgRNA targeting MTHFD2L
Depositing lab: Richard Possemato. Depositing organization: NYU Grossman School of Medicine. Publication: Serine Catabolism by SHMT2 Is Required for Proper Mitochondrial Translation Initiation and Maintenance of Formylmethionyl-tRNAs. Minton DR, Nam M, McLaughlin DJ, Shin J, Bayraktar EC, Alvarez SW, Sviderskiy VO, Papagiannakopoulos T, Sabatini DM, Birsoy K, Possemato R. Mol Cell. 2018 Feb 15;69(4):610-621.e5. doi: 10.1016/j.molcel.2018.01.024. PubMed 29452640.
Backbone
  Vector backbone: pSECB
  Backbone manufacturer: Thales Papagiannakopoulos
  Backbone size w/o insert (bp): 13190
  Vector type: Mammalian Expression, Lentiviral, CRISPR
  Selectable markers: Blasticidin
Growth in bacteria
  Bacterial resistance: Ampicillin, 100 μg/mL
  Growth temperature: 37°C
  Growth strain: NEB Stable
  Copy number: High Copy
Gene/Insert
  Gene/Insert name: sgRNA targeting MTHFD2L
  gRNA/shRNA sequence: GGAGAGCATGAACGGCCAGG
  Species: H. sapiens (human)
  Entrez Gene: MTHFD2L
Terms and licenses: Academic/Nonprofit Terms; Industry Terms: Not Available to Industry
How to cite: pSECB sgMTHFD2L_1 was a gift from Richard Possemato (Addgene plasmid # 106306 ; http://n2t.net/addgene:106306 ; RRID:Addgene_106306)
